>Addgene plasmid #47192 | TAL3473 | depositor partial sequence | sequence record 67279 | Insert sequence
ATGGACTACAAAGACCATGACGGTGATTATAAAGATCATGACATCGATTACAAGGATGACGATGACAAGA
TGGCCCCCAAGAAGAAGAGGAAGGTGGGCATTCACCGCGGGGTACCTATGGTGGACTTGAGGACACTCGG
TTATTCGCAACAGCAACAGGAGAAAATCAAGCCTAAGGTCAGGAGCACCGTCGCGCAACACCACGAGGCG
CTTGTGGGGCATGGCTTCACTCATGCGCATATTGTCGCGCTTTCACAGCACCCTGCGGCGCTTGGGACGG
TGGCTGTCAAATACCAAGATATGATTGCGGCCCTGCCCGAAGCCACGCACGAGGCAATTGTAGGGGTCGG
TAAACAGTGGTCGGGAGCGCGAGCACTTGAGGCGCTGCTGACTGTGGCGGGTGAGCTTAGGGGGCCTCCG
CTCCAGCTCGACACCGGGCAGCTGCTGAAGATCGCGAAGAGAGGGGGAGTAACAGCGGTAGAGGCAGTGC
ACGCCTGGCGCAATGCGCTCACCGGGGCCCCCTTGAACCTGACCCCAGACCAGGTAGTCGCAATCGCGTC
AAACGGAGGGGGAAAGCAAGCCCTGGAAACCGTGCAAAGGTTGTTGCCGGTCCTTTGTCAAGACCACGGC
CTTACACCGGAGCAAGTCGTGGCCATTGCATCCCACGACGGTGGCAAACAGGCTCTTGAGACGGTTCAGA
GACTTCTCCCAGTTCTCTGTCAAGCCCACGGGCTGACTCCCGATCAAGTTGTAGCGATTGCGTCCAACGG
TGGAGGGAAACAAGCATTGGAGACTGTCCAACGGCTCCTTCCCGTGTTGTGTCAAGCCCACGGTTTGACG
CCTGCACAAGTGGTCGCCATCGCCAACAACAACGGCGGTAAGCAGGCGCTGGAAACAGTACAGCGCCTGC
TGCCTGTACTGTGCCAGGATCATGGACTGACCCCAGACCAGGTAGTCGCAATCGCGTCGAACATTGGGGG
AAAGCAAGCCCTGGAAACCGTGCAAAGGTTGTTGCCGGTCCTTTGTCAAGACCACGGCCTTACACCGGAG
CAAGTCGTGGCCATTGCAAGCAACATCGGTGGCAAACAGGCTCTTGAGACGGTTCAGAGACTTCTCCCAG
TTCTCTGTCAAGCCCACGGGCTGACTCCCGATCAAGTTGTAGCGATTGCGTCGAACATTGGAGGGAAACA
AGCATTGGAGACTGTCCAACGGCTCCTTCCCGTGTTGTGTCAAGCCCACGGTTTGACGCCTGCACAAGTG
GTCGCCATCGCCAACAACAACGGCGGTAAGCAGGCGCTGGAAACAGTACAGCGCCTGCTGCCTGTACTGT
GCCAGGATCATGGACTGACCCCAGACCAGGTAGTCGCAATCGCGTCGAACATTGGGGGAAAGCAAGCCCT
GGAAACCGTGCAAAGGTTGTTGCCGGTCCTTTGTCAAGACCACGGCCTTACACCGGAGCAAGTCGTGGCC
ATTGCAAATAATAACGGTGGCAAACAGGCTCTTGAGACGGTTCAGAGACTTCTCCCAGTTCTCTGTCAAG
CCCACGGGCTGACTCCCGATCAAGTTGTAGCGATTGCGTCGCATGACGGAGGGAAACAAGCATTGGAGAC
TGTCCAACGGCTCCTTCCCGTGTTGTGTCAAGCCCACGGTTTGACGCCTGCACAAGTGGTCGCCATCGCC
AGCCATGATGGCGGTAAGCAGGCGCTGGAAACAGTACAGCGCCTGCTGCCTGTACTGTGCCAGGATCATG
GACTGACCCCAGACCAGGTAGTCGCAATCGCGTCGAACATTGGGGGAAAGCAAGCCCTGGAAACCGTGCA
AAGGTTGTTGCCGGTCCTTTGTCAAGACCACGGCCTTACACCGGAGCAAGTCGTGGCCATTGCAAGCAAT
GGGGGTGGCAAACAGGCTCTTGAGACGGTTCAGAGACTTCTCCCAGTTCTCTGTCAAGCCCACGGGCTGA
CTCCCGATCAAGTTGTAGCGATTGCGTCCAACGGTGGAGGGAAACAAGCATTGGAGACTGTCCAACGGCT
CCTTCCCGTGTTGTGTCAAGCCCACGGTTTGACGCCTGCACAAGTGGTCGCCATCGCCAGCCATGATGGC
GGTAAGCAGGCGCTGGAAACAGTACAGCGCCTGCTGCCTGTACTGTGCCAGGATCATGGACTGACACCCG
AACAGGTGGTCGCCATTGCTTCTAACATCGGAGGACGGCCAGCCTTGGAG
