>Addgene plasmid #47192 | TAL3473 | addgene partial sequence | sequence record 69276 | JDS-TALEN-F 5'-TAGGGGTCGGTAAACAGTGG-3'
TGGCGGGTGAGCTTAGGGGGCCTCCGCTCCAGCTCGACACCGGGCAGCTGCTGAAGATCGCGAAGAGAGG
GGGAGTAACAGCGGTAGAGGCAGTGCACGCCTGGCGCAATGCGCTCACCGGGGCCCCCTTGAACCTGACC
CCAGACCAGGTAGTCGCAATCGCGTCAAACGGAGGGGGAAAGCAAGCCCTGGAAACCGTGCAAAGGTTGT
TGCCGGTCCTTTGTCAAGACCACGGCCTTACACCGGAGCAAGTCGTGGCCATTGCATCCCACGACGGTGG
CAAACAGGCTCTTGAGACGGTTCAGAGACTTCTCCCAGTTCTCTGTCAAGCCCACGGGCTGACTCCCGAT
CAAGTTGTAGCGATTGCGTCCAACGGTGGAGGGAAACAAGCATTGGAGACTGTCCAACGGCTCCTTCCCG
TGTTGTGTCAAGCCCACGGTTTGACGCCTGCACAAGTGGTCGCCATCGCCAACAACAACGGCGGTAAGCA
GGCGCTGGAAACAGTACAGCGCCTGCTGCCTGTACTGTGCCAGGATCATGGACTGACCCCAGACCAGGTA
GTCGCAATCGCGTCGAACATTGGGGGAAAGCAAGCCCTGGAAACCGTGCAAAGGTTGTTGCCGGTCCTTT
GTCAAGACCACGGCCTTACACCGGAGCAAGTCGTGGCCATTGCAAGCAACATCGGTGGCAAACAGGCTCT
TGAGACGGTTCAGAGACTTCTCCCAGTTCTCTGTCAAGCCCACGGGCTGACTCCCGATCAAGTTGTAGCG
ATTGCGTCGAACATTGGAGGGAAACAAGCATTGGAGACTGTCCAACGGCTCCTTCCCGTGTTGTGTCAAG
CCCACGGTTTGAC
