[The description below was written by a language model from this plasmid's Addgene catalogue record.]
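Description:
TAL3473 is a TALEN expression plasmid built on the JDS70 backbone, a mammalian expression vector that also carries a T7 promoter. It encodes the "right" monomer of a TALE nuclease pair directed against the zebrafish (D. rerio) kiss1ra gene, as part of a community set of zebrafish-targeting TALENs. The plasmid is maintained in E. coli at high copy number under ampicillin selection. The record does not name the origin of replication, and no feature table was supplied, so the details below come from the catalogue fields alone.

The insert is a roughly 1.4 kb array of TALE repeats designed to recognise a specific 18-nucleotide site in the target gene. It was cloned into the approximately 6.4 kb backbone through BsmBI sites that were destroyed during assembly, as is usual for type IIS cloning. The backbone supplies the flanking coding sequence, giving the finished open reading frame an N-terminal 3X FLAG tag for detection and a C-terminal wild-type FokI nuclease domain. Because FokI cleaves only as a dimer, this construct must be used with the matching "left" TALEN, which binds the opposite strand nearby so that the two nuclease domains meet over the spacer and make a double-strand break. Error-prone repair of that break can produce disruptive indels.

The CMV promoter drives expression in transfected mammalian cells. The T7 designation indicates that the plasmid can also serve as a template for in vitro transcription, which yields mRNA of the kind typically injected into zebrafish embryos for targeted gene disruption. The listed BGH reverse sequencing primer suggests a BGH polyadenylation region downstream of the coding sequence.
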