Addgene plasmid #47192: TAL3473
Depositing lab: Keith Joung. Depositing organization: Massachusetts General Hospital. Publication: Targeted gene disruption in somatic zebrafish cells using engineered TALENs. Sander JD, Cade L, Khayter C, Reyon D, Peterson RT, Joung JK, Yeh JR. Nat Biotechnol. 2011 Aug 5;29(8):697-8. doi: 10.1038/nbt.1934. PubMed 21822241.
Backbone
  Vector backbone: JDS70
  Backbone manufacturer: Addgene plasmid #32285
  Backbone size w/o insert (bp): 6447
  Vector type: Mammalian Expression ; T7
Growth in bacteria
  Bacterial resistance: Ampicillin, 100 μg/mL
  Growth temperature: 37°C
  Growth strain: XL1 Blue
  Copy number: High Copy
Gene/Insert
  Gene/Insert name: ZebrafishCommunity-KISS1RA-right (alt name: KISS1RA)
  Species: D. rerio (zebrafish)
  Insert size (bp): 1430
  Promoter: CMV
  Tag / fusion protein: 3X Flag (N terminal on backbone); WT FOKI (C terminal on backbone)
  Cloning method: Restriction Enzyme; 5′ cloning site BsmBI (destroyed during cloning); 3′ cloning site BsmBI (destroyed during cloning)
  Sequencing primers: 5′ CMV-F; 3′ BGH-rev
Terms and licenses: Academic/Nonprofit Terms; Industry Terms: Not Available to Industry
Depositor comments: Target binding site: TTCTGAAAGAGCCATTCA It is strongly recommended that users perform a diagnostic digest to verify this plasmid prior to use. For example, a double digest of the plasmid with BamHI and KpnI should result in two bands at 2.3kb and 5.8kb.
How to cite: TAL3473 was a gift from Keith Joung (Addgene plasmid # 47192 ; http://n2t.net/addgene:47192 ; RRID:Addgene_47192)
